>Addgene plasmid #208034 | Ac5-STABLE2-blast | addgene full sequence | sequence record 410195 | Addgene NGS Result
GGTACCTACTAGTCCAGTGTGGTGGAATTCGCCACCATGGACTACAAAGACGATGACGACAAGGGCAGCG
TGTCCAAGGGCGAAGAGGACAACATGGCCATCATCAAGGAGTTCATGCGGTTCAAGGTGCACATGGAAGG
CAGCGTGAACGGCCACGAGTTCGAGATCGAGGGCGAGGGCGAAGGCAGGCCCTACGAGGGCACCCAGACC
GCCAAGCTGAAGGTGACCAAGGGCGGACCTCTGCCCTTCGCCTGGGACATCCTGAGCCCCCAGTTCATGT
ACGGCAGCAAGGCCTACGTGAAGCACCCCGCCGACATCCCCGACTACCTGAAGCTGTCCTTCCCCGAGGG
ATTCAAATGGGAGCGGGTGATGAACTTCGAGGACGGCGGCGTGGTGACCGTGACCCAGGACAGCAGCCTG
CAGGACGGCGAGTTCATCTACAAGGTGAAACTGCGGGGCACCAACTTCCCCAGCGACGGCCCCGTGATGC
AGAAAAAGACCATGGGCTGGGAGGCCAGCAGCGAGCGGATGTACCCCGAGGATGGCGCCCTGAAGGGCGA
GATCAAGCAGCGGCTGAAGCTGAAGGATGGCGGCCACTACGACGCCGAGGTGAAAACCACCTACAAGGCC
AAGAAACCCGTGCAGCTGCCTGGCGCCTACAACGTGAACATCAAGCTGGACATCACCAGCCACAACGAGG
ACTACACCATCGTGGAGCAGTACGAGCGGGCCGAGGGCAGACACAGCACCGGCGGCATGGACGAGCTGTA
TAAAGGCGGCCGCGAAGGACGCGGCAGCCTACTGACTTGCGGAGATGTCGAAGAGAACCCTGGCCCTGGT
TCCGATATCTCTAGAGCCACCATGGTGAGCAAGGGCGAGGAGCTGTTCACCGGGGTGGTGCCCATCCTGG
TCGAGCTGGACGGCGACGTAAACGGCCACAAGTTCAGCGTGTCCGGCGAGGGCGAGGGCGATGCCACCTA
CGGCAAGCTGACCCTGAAGTTCATCTGCACCACCGGCAAGCTGCCCGTGCCCTGGCCCACCCTCGTGACC
ACCCTGACCTACGGCGTGCAGTGCTTCAGCCGCTACCCCGACCACATGAAGCAGCACGACTTCTTCAAGT
CCGCCATGCCCGAAGGCTACGTCCAGGAGCGCACCATCTTCTTCAAGGGCGACGGCAACTACAAGACCCG
CGCCGAGGTGAAGTTCGAGGGCGACACCCTGGTGAACCGCATCGAGCTGAAGGGCATCGACTTCAAGGAG
GACGGCAACATCCTGGGGCACAAGCTGGAGTACAACTACAACAGCCACAACGTCTATATCATGGCCGACA
AGCAGAAGAACGGCATCAAGGTGAACTTCAAGATCCGCCACAACATCGAGGACGGCAGCGTGCAGCTCGC
CGACCACTACCAGCAGAACACCCCCATCGGCGACGGCCCCGTGCTGCTGCCCGACAACCACTACCTGAGC
ACCCAGTCCGCCCTGAGCAAAGACCCCAACGAGAAGCGCGATCACATGGTCCTGCTGGAGTTCGTGACCG
CCGCCGGGATCACTCTCGGCATGGACGAGCTGTACAAGCTTGAGGGCAGAGGAAGTCTTCTAACATGCGG
TGACGTGGAGGAGAATCCCGGCCCTGCTAGCGGTAGCGGCAGCGGTAGCATGGCCAAGCCTTTGTCTCAA
GAAGAATCCACCCTCATTGAAAGAGCAACGGCTACAATCAACAGCATCCCCATCTCTGAAGACTACAGCG
TCGCCAGCGCAGCTCTCTCTAGCGACGGCCGCATCTTCACTGGTGTCAATGTATATCATTTTACTGGGGG
ACCTTGTGCAGAACTCGTGGTGCTGGGCACTGCTGCTGCTGCGGCAGCTGGCAACCTGACTTGTATCGTC
GCGATCGGAAATGAGAACAGGGGCATCTTGAGCCCCTGCGGACGGTGCCGACAGGTGCTTCTCGATCTGC
ATCCTGGGATCAAAGCCATAGTGAAGGACAGTGATGGACAGCCGACGGCAGTTGGGATTCGTGAATTGCT
GCCCTCTGGTTATGTGTGGGAGGGCTAACTCGAGGGATCCAGACATGATAAGATACATTGATGAGTTTGG
ACAAACCACAACTAGAATGCAGTGAAAAAAATGCTTTATTTGTGAAATTTGTGATGCTATTGCTTTATTT
GTAACCATTATAAGCTGCAATAAACAAGTTAACAACAACAATTGCATTCATTTTATGTTTCAGGTTCAGG
GGGAGGTGTGGGAGGTTTTTTAAAGCAAGTAAAACCTCTACAAATGTGGTATGGCTGATTATGATCAGTC
GACCGATGCCCTTGAGAGCCTTCAACCCAGTCAGCTCCTTCCGGTGGGCGCGGGGCATGACTATCGTCGC
CGCACTTATGACTGTCTTCTTTATCATGCAACTCGTAGGACAGGTGCCGGCAGCGCTCTGGGTCATTTTC
GGCGAGGACCGCTTTCGCTGGAGCGCGACGATGATCGGCCTGTCGCTTGCGGTATTCGGAATCTTGCACG
CCCTCGCTCAAGCCTTCGTCACTGGTCCCGCCACCAAACGTTTCGGCGAGAAGCAGGCCATTATCGCCGG
CATGGCGGCCGACGCGCTGGGCTACGTCTTGCTGGCGTTCGCGACGCGAGGCTGGATGGCCTTCCCCATT
ATGATTCTTCTCGCTTCCGGCGGCATCGGGATGCCCGCGTTGCAGGCCATGCTGTCCAGGCAGGTAGATG
ACGACCATCAGGGACAGCTTCAAGGCCAGCAAAAGGCCAGGAACCGTAAAAAGGCCGCGTTGCTGGCGTT
TTTCCATAGGCTCCGCCCCCCTGACGAGCATCACAAAAATCGACGCTCAAGTCAGAGGTGGCGAAACCCG
ACAGGACTATAAAGATACCAGGCGTTTCCCCCTGGAAGCTCCCTCGTGCGCTCTCCTGTTCCGACCCTGC
CGCTTACCGGATACCTGTCCGCCTTTCTCCCTTCGGGAAGCGTGGCGCTTTCTCATAGCTCACGCTGTAG
GTATCTCAGTTCGGTGTAGGTCGTTCGCTCCAAGCTGGGCTGTGTGCACGAACCCCCCGTTCAGCCCGAC
CGCTGCGCCTTATCCGGTAACTATCGTCTTGAGTCCAACCCGGTAAGACACGACTTATCGCCACTGGCAG
CAGCCACTGGTAACAGGATTAGCAGAGCGAGGTATGTAGGCGGTGCTACAGAGTTCTTGAAGTGGTGGCC
TAACTACGGCTACACTAGAAGGACAGTATTTGGTATCTGCGCTCTGCTGAAGCCAGTTACCTTCGGAAAA
AGAGTTGGTAGCTCTTGATCCGGCAAACAAACCACCGCTGGTAGCGGTGGTTTTTTTGTTTGCAAGCAGC
AGATTACGCGCAGAAAAAAAGGATCTCAAGAAGATCCTTTGATCTTTTCTACGGGGTCTGACGCTCAGTG
GAACGAAAACTCACGTTAAGGGATTTTGGTCATGAGATTATCAAAAAGGATCTTCACCTAGATCCTTTTA
AATTAAAAATGAAGTTTTAAATCAATCTAAAGTATATATGAGTAAACTTGGTCTGACAGTTACCAATGCT
TAATCAGTGAGGCACCTATCTCAGCGATCTGTCTATTTCGTTCATCCATAGTTGCCTGACTCCCCGTCGT
GTAGATAACTACGATACGGGAGGGCTTACCATCTGGCCCCAGTGCTGCAATGATACCGCGAGACCCACGC
TCACCGGCTCCAGATTTATCAGCAATAAACCAGCCAGCCGGAAGGGCCGAGCGCAGAAGTGGTCCTGCAA
CTTTATCCGCCTCCATCCAGTCTATTAATTGTTGCCGGGAAGCTAGAGTAAGTAGTTCGCCAGTTAATAG
TTTGCGCAACGTTGTTGCCATTGCTGCAGGCATCGTGGTGTCACGCTCGTCGTTTGGTATGGCTTCATTC
AGCTCCGGTTCCCAACGATCAAGGCGAGTTACATGATCCCCCATGTTGTGCAAAAAAGCGGTTAGCTCCT
TCGGTCCTCCGATCGTTGTCAGAAGTAAGTTGGCCGCAGTGTTATCACTCATGGTTATGGCAGCACTGCA
TAATTCTCTTACTGTCATGCCATCCGTAAGATGCTTTTCTGTGACTGGTGAGTACTCAACCAAGTCATTC
TGAGAATAGTGTATGCGGCGACCGAGTTGCTCTTGCCCGGCGTCAACACGGGATAATACCGCGCCACATA
GCAGAACTTTAAAAGTGCTCATCATTGGAAAACGTTCTTCGGGGCGAAAACTCTCAAGGATCTTACCGCT
GTTGAGATCCAGTTCGATGTAACCCACTCGTGCACCCAACTGATCTTCAGCATCTTTTACTTTCACCAGC
GTTTCTGGGTGAGCAAAAACAGGAAGGCAAAATGCCGCAAAAAAGGGAATAAGGGCGACACGGAAATGTT
GAATACTCATACTCTTCCTTTTTCAATATTATTGAAGCATTTATCAGGGTTATTGTCTCATGAGCGGATA
CATATTTGAATGTATTTAGAAAAATAAACAAATAGGGGTTCCGCGCACATTTCCCCGAAAAGTGCCACCT
GACGTCTAAGAAACCATTATTATCATGACATTAACCTATAAAAATAGGCGTATCACGAGGCCCTTTCGTC
TTCAAGAATTAATTCTATATTCTAAAAACACAAATGATACTTCTAAAAAAAAATCATGAATGGCATCAAC
TCTGAATCAAATCTTTGCAGATGCACCTACTTCTCATTTCCACTGTCACATCATTTTTCCAGATCTCGCT
GCCTGTTATGTGGCCCACAAACCAAGACACGTTTTATGGCCATTAAAGCTGGCTGATCGTCGCCAAACAC
CAAATACATAATGAATATGTACACATTCGAGAAAGAAGCGATCAAAGAAGCGTCTTCGGGCGGAGTAGGA
GAATGCGGAGGAGAAGGAGAACGAGCTGATCTAGTATCTCTCCACAATCCAATGCCAACTGACCAACTGG
CCATATTCGGAGCAATTTGAAGCCAATTTCCATCGCCTGGCGATCGCTCCATTCTTGGCTATATGTTTTT
CACCGTTACCCGGGGCCATTTTCAAAGACTCGTCGGCAAGATAAGATTGTGTCACTCGCTGTCTCTCTTC
ATTTGTCGAAGAATGCTGAGGAATTTCGCGATGACGTCGGCGAGTATTTTGAAGAATGAGAATAATTTGT
ATTTATACGAAAATCAGTTAGTGGAATTTTCTACAAAAACATGTTATCTATAGATAATTTTGTTGCAAAA
TATGTTGACTATGACAAAGATTGTATGTATATACCTTTAATGTATTCTCATTTTCTTATGTATTTATAAT
GGCAATGATGATACTGATGATATTTTAAGATGATGCCAGACCAAAAGGCTTGAATTTCTGCGTCTTTTGC
CGAACGCAGTGCATGTGCAATTGTTGTTTTTTGGAATATTCAATTTTCGGACTGTCCGCTTTGATTTCAG
TTTCTTGGCTTATTCAAAAAGCAAAGTAAAGCCAAAAAAGCGAGATGGCAATACCAAATGCGGCAAAACG
GTAGTGGAAGGAAAGGGGTGCGGGGCAGCGGAAGGAAGGGTGGGGCGGGGCGTGGCGGGGTCTGTGGCTG
GGCGCGACGTCACCGACGTTGGAGCCACTCCTTTGACCATGTGTGCGTGTGTGTATTATTCGTGTCTCGC
CACTCGCCGGTTGTTTTTTTCTTTTTATGCTGCGCTCTCTCTAGCGCCATCTCGCTTACGCATGCTCAAC
GCACCGCATGTTGCCGTTTCCTTTTATGCGTCATTTTGGCTCGAAATAGGCAATTATTTAAACAAAGATT
AGTCAACGAAAACGCTAAAATAAATAAGTCTACAATATGGTTACTTATTGCCATGTGTGTGCAGCCAACG
ATAGCAACAAAAGCAACAACACAGGTGGCTTTCCCTCTTTCACTTTTTGTTTGCAAGCCGCGTGCGAGCA
AGACGGCACGACCGGCAAACGCAATTACGCTGACAAAGAGCAGACGAAGTTTTGGCGAAAAACATCAAGG
CGCCTGATACGAATGCATTTGCAATAACAATTGCGATATTTAATATTGTTTATGAAGCTGTTTGACTTCA
AAACACACAAAAAAAAAAATAAAACAAATTATTTGAAAGAGAATTAGGAATCGGACGCTTATCGTTAGGG
TAACAACAAGAAATGCTTACTGAGTCACAGCCTCTGGAAAACTGCCGCAAGCCAGAGAGAGAGAGAAAAA
GAGGGAGAGCAGCTTAGACCGCATGTGCTTGTGTGTGAGGCGTCTCTCTCTTCGTCTCTGTTGCGCAAAC
GCATAGACTGCACTGAAAAAATCGATTACCTATTTTTTATGAATGAATATTTGCACTATTACTATTCAAA
ACTATTAAGATAGCAATCACATTCAATAGCCAAATACTATACCACCTGAGCGATGCAACGAAATGATCAA
TTTGAGCAAAAATGCTGCATATTTAGGACGGCATCATTATAGAAATGCTTCTTGCTGTGTACTTTTCTCT
CGTCTGGCAGCTGTTTCGCCGTTATTGTTAAAACCGGCTTAAGTTAGGTGTGTTTTCTACGACTAGTGAA
TGCCCTACTAGAAGATGTGTGTTGCACAAAATGTCCCTGGAATAACCAATTTGAAGTGCAGATAGCAGTA
AACGTAAGCTAATATGAATATTATTTAACTGTAATGTTTTAATATCGCTGGACATTACTAATAAACCCAC
TATAAACACATGTACATATGTATGTTTTGGCATACAATGAGTAGTTGGGGAAAAAATGTGTAAAAGCACC
GTGACCATCACAGCATAAAGATAACCAGCTGAAGTATCGAATATGAGTAACCCCCAAATTGAATCACATG
CCGCAACTGATAGGACCCATGGAAGTACACTCTTCATGGCGATATACAAGACACACACAAGCACGAACAC
CCAGTTGCGGAGGAAATTCTCCGTAAATGAAAACCCAATCGGCGAACAATTCATACCCATATATGGTAAA
AGTTTTGAACGCGACTTGAGAGCGGAGAGCATTGCGGCTGATAAGGTTTTAGCGCTAAGCGGGCTTTATA
AAACGGGCTGCGGGACCAGTTTTCATATCACTACCGTTTGAGTTCTTGTGCTGTGTGGATACTCCTCCCG
ACACAAAGCCGCTCCATCAGCCAGCAGTCGTCTAATCCAGAGACCCCGGATCGG
Features (pLannotate 1.2.2; 11 found; start..end, strand, type, name):
     39..59      +  CDS            3xFLAG (fragment): three tandem FLAG® epitope tags
     70..774     +  CDS            mCherry: mCherry is a basic (constitutively fluorescent) red fluorescent protein published in 2004, derived from Discosoma sp.. It is reported to be a very rapidly-maturing monomer with low acid sensitivity.
    862..1578    +  CDS            EGFP: EGFP is a basic (constitutively fluorescent) green fluorescent protein published in 1996, derived from Aequorea victoria. It is reported to be a rapidly-maturing weak dimer with moderate acid sensitivity.
   1660..2058    +  CDS            BSD: blasticidin S deaminase; Aspergillus terreus BSD; confers resistance to blasticidin
   2066..2200    -  polyA_signal   SV40 poly(A) signal: SV40 polyadenylation signal
   2223..2307    -  CDS            large T antigen (fragment): large T antigen from SV40 (simian virus 40)
   2308..2755    +  CDS            TcR (fragment): tetracycline efflux protein; tet; confers resistance to tetracycline
   2801..3389    -  rep_origin     ori: high-copy-number ColE1/pMB1/pBR322/pUC origin of replication
   3560..4420    -  CDS            AmpR: β-lactamase; bla; confers resistance to ampicillin, carbenicillin, and related antibiotics
   4421..4525    -  promoter       AmpR promoter: bla
   4675..7184    +  promoter       Ac5 promoter: Drosophila melanogaster actin 5C promoter
