[The description below was written by a language model from this plasmid's Addgene catalogue record and pLannotate feature annotations shown in this document.]
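Description:
Ac5-STABLE2-blast is an insect-cell expression vector built on the Invitrogen Ac5/V5-HIS backbone and supplied as an empty backbone for making stable Drosophila cell lines with a multicistronic cassette. In bacteria it is maintained through a high-copy ColE1/pUC-type origin and selected with ampicillin via the β-lactamase gene and its native promoter. The annotation also picks up short fragments of a tetracycline resistance gene and of SV40 large T antigen, which are partial sequences in the backbone rather than functional genes.

The payload is a single transcription unit driven by the Drosophila melanogaster actin 5C promoter, a strong constitutive promoter in fly cells. Because the map is circular, this promoter at the end of the numbered sequence reads directly into the cassette at the start. The cassette encodes FLAG-tagged mCherry, then EGFP, then blasticidin S deaminase. According to the record, the three coding regions are separated by T2A peptides. The T2A elements themselves are not annotated in the feature table, but the gaps between the coding regions are consistent with them. An SV40 polyadenylation signal lies downstream of the cassette and is annotated on the reverse strand. Ribosome skipping at the 2A sites yields three separate proteins from one mRNA, so blasticidin resistance is directly coupled to expression of the upstream proteins. The two T2A copies share an amino-acid sequence but differ at the DNA level, and the mCherry coding sequence is recoded without changing the protein.

The depositor notes that FLAG-mCherry, GFP or the blasticidin marker can each be removed or replaced, and that genes of interest can be fused at either terminus of either fluorescent protein. This allows co-expression of two open reading frames, tagged or untagged. The construct derives from a neomycin-resistance version in which the marker was swapped for blasticidin resistance.
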