Addgene plasmid #208034: Ac5-STABLE2-blast
Purpose: (Empty Backbone) Enables expression of 2 ORFs (with or without tags) and selection with blasticidin in insect cells. Includes Flag-mCherry-T2A-GFP-T2A-blast with Actin5C promoter.
Depositing lab: Rosa Barrio & James Sutherland. Depositing organization: CIC bioGUNE. Publication: Generation of stable Drosophila cell lines using multicistronic vectors. Gonzalez M, Martin-Ruiz I, Jimenez S, Pirone L, Barrio R, Sutherland JD. Sci Rep. 2011;1:75. doi: 10.1038/srep00075. Epub 2011 Aug 31. PubMed 22355594.
Backbone
  Vector backbone: Ac5/V5-HIS
  Backbone manufacturer: Invitrogen
  Vector type: Insect Expression
  Selectable markers: Blasticidin
Growth in bacteria
  Bacterial resistance: Ampicillin, 100 μg/mL
  Growth temperature: 37°C
  Growth strain: DH5alpha
  Copy number: High Copy
Gene/Insert
  Gene/Insert name: None
Terms and licenses: Academic/Nonprofit Terms; Industry Terms: Not Available to Industry
Depositor comments: For multicistronic expression in insect cells. FLAG-mCherry, GFP, or Blast can be removed or replaced (swapped Nhe1-Xho1 NeoR from Addgene ID: 32426 for BlastR). N-terminal or C-terminal fusions to either FLAG-mCherry or GFP are possible. Note: mCherry DNA sequence is modified from original Tsien sequence (AA sequence is unchanged). AA sequence of T2A peptides is identical, but DNA sequence differs.
How to cite: Ac5-STABLE2-blast was a gift from Rosa Barrio & James Sutherland (Addgene plasmid # 208034 ; http://n2t.net/addgene:208034 ; RRID:Addgene_208034)
